Addgene plasmid #48654: PM-ST1!TB
Purpose: Bacterial ST1 crRNA expression: targets ST1 to protospacer B (ACTTTAAAAGTATTCGCCAT), p15A/chloramphenicol
Depositing lab: George Church. Depositing organization: Harvard Medical School. Publication: Orthogonal Cas9 proteins for RNA-guided gene regulation and editing. Esvelt KM, Mali P, Braff JL, Moosburner M, Yaung SJ, Church GM. Nat Methods. 2013 Sep 29. doi: 10.1038/nmeth.2681. PubMed 24076762.
Backbone
  Vector backbone: p15A-cat
  Total vector size (bp): 2756
  Vector type: CRISPR
Growth in bacteria
  Bacterial resistance: Chloramphenicol, 25 μg/mL
  Growth temperature: 37°C
  Growth strain: DH5alpha
  Copy number: Unknown
Gene/Insert
  Gene/Insert name: Bacterial ST1 crRNA to prototspacer B
  Species: Synthetic
  Insert size (bp): 66
  Promoter: J23100 promoter
  Cloning method: Unknown
  Sequencing primers: 5′ p15A-F; 3′ CAT-R
Terms and licenses: Academic/Nonprofit Terms; Industry Terms: Not Available to Industry
How to cite: PM-ST1!TB was a gift from George Church (Addgene plasmid # 48654 ; http://n2t.net/addgene:48654 ; RRID:Addgene_48654)
