[The description below was written by a language model from this plasmid's Addgene catalogue record and pLannotate feature annotations shown in this document.]
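Description:
PM-ST1!TB is a small (about 2.76 kb) bacterial CRISPR plasmid built on a p15A-cat backbone and designed to express a single crRNA for the Streptococcus thermophilus CRISPR1 (ST1) Cas9 system in E. coli. It replicates from the medium-copy p15A origin, which is compatible with ColE1-type plasmids and so allows it to be maintained alongside separate plasmids carrying, for example, the Cas9 protein or a target/reporter. Selection is by chloramphenicol, through a chloramphenicol acetyltransferase gene driven by its native cat promoter. The automated annotation also picks up a short RSF-like origin fragment and a very short β-lactamase fragment. These are partial matches and appear to be backbone remnants rather than functional elements.

The payload is a 66 bp synthetic insert encoding an ST1 crRNA whose spacer directs ST1 Cas9 to a defined test sequence called protospacer B. The catalogue record gives the promoter as the constitutive synthetic J23100. The feature table labels the same region as a fragment of the closely related J23119, which most likely reflects the sequence similarity among members of that promoter family. Downstream lies a partial match to the ST1 guide RNA scaffold, corresponding to the crRNA repeat portion, followed by a tonB terminator fragment. rrnB T1/T2 terminators with adjacent 5S rRNA sequence flank the cassettes and insulate them from read-through transcription. The plasmid belongs to a set built to test the orthogonality of Cas9 proteins from different species, and it is used for targeting ST1 Cas9 to protospacer B in bacterial assays of RNA-guided regulation and editing.
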