Features (pLannotate 1.2.2; 13 found; start..end, strand, type, name):
     30..54      +  promoter       J23119(SpeI) promoter (fragment): bacterial promoter (Registry of Standard Biological Parts BBa J23119) modified to end with an SpeI site
    106..141     +  misc_RNA       St1 gRNA scaffold (fragment): guide RNA scaffold for the Streptococcus thermophilus CRISPR/Cas9 system (Esvelt et al., 2013)
    180..202     +  terminator     tonB terminator (fragment): bidirectional E. coli tonB-P14 transcription terminator
    239..266     -  terminator     rrnB T2 terminator: transcription terminator T2 from the E. coli rrnB gene
    358..444     -  terminator     rrnB T1 terminator: Escherichia coli rrnB; transcription terminator T1 from the E. coli rrnB gene
    446..561     -  ncRNA          5S rRNA: Accession: RF00001 - 5S ribosomal RNA
    665..767     +  promoter       cat promoter: promoter of the E. coli cat gene encoding chloramphenicol acetyltransferase
    768..1427    +  CDS            CmR: chloramphenicol acetyltransferase; cat; confers resistance to chloramphenicol
   1437..1523    -  terminator     rrnB T1 terminator: Escherichia coli rrnB; transcription terminator T1 from the E. coli rrnB gene
   1525..1640    -  ncRNA          5S rRNA: Accession: RF00001 - 5S ribosomal RNA
   1804..1859    -  rep_origin     RSF ori (fragment): Plasmids containing the RSF 1030 origin of replication can be propagated in E. coli cells that contain additional plasmids with compatible origins.
   1947..2492    -  rep_origin     p15A ori: Plasmids containing the medium-copy-number p15A origin of replication can be propagated in E. coli cells that contain a second plasmid with the ColE1 origin.
   2658..2693    -  CDS            bla(M) (fragment): β-lactamase lacking the signal sequence; bla(M); allows cytosolic expression of β-lactamase
>Addgene plasmid #48654 | PM-ST1!TB | depositor full sequence | sequence record 71703 | PM-ST1!TB sequence 2755 bps
GACAATGAAAACGTTAGTCATGGCGCGCCTTGACGGCTAGCTCAGTCCTAGGTACAGTGCTAGCTTAATG
CTCGCACATAGCAGAACTTTAAAAGTATTCGCCATGTTTTTGTACTCTCAAGATTTAAGTAACTGTACAA
CCCGCCGCTATGGTCCCACGTAGAGCATACGGAAAAAAAAGTCAAAAGCCTCCGACCGGAGGTCGGCCTT
ACTTGCTAGCAGAGTTTGTAGAAACGCAAAAAGGCCATCCGTCAGGATGGCCTTCTGCTTAATTTGATGC
CTGGCAGTTTATGGCGGGCGTCCTGCCCGCCACCCTCCGGGCCGTTGCTTCGCAACGTTCAAATCCGCTC
CCGGCGGATTTGTCCTACTCAGGAGAGCGTTCACCGACAAACAACAGATAAAACGAAAGGCCCAGTCTTT
CGACTGAGCCTTTCGTTTTATTTGATGCCTGGCAGTTCCCTACTCTCGCATGGGGAGACCCCACACTACC
ATCGGCGCTACGGCGTTTCACTTCTGAGTTCGGCATGGGGTCAGGTGGGACCACCGCGCTACTGCCGCCA
GGCAAATTCTGTTTTATCAGACCGCTTCTGCGTTCTGATTTAATCTGTATCAGGCTGAAAATCTTCTCTC
ATCCGCCAAAACAGCCCCGTAGAAAAAGGGACGTTGATCGGCACGTAAGAGGTTCCAACTTTCACCATAA
TGAAATAAGATCACTACCGGGCGTATTTTTTGAGTTATCGAGATTTTCAGGAGCTAAGGAAGCTAAAATG
GAGAAAAAAATCACTGGATATACCACCGTTGATATATCCCAATGGCATCGTAAAGAACATTTTGAGGCAT
TTCAGTCAGTTGCTCAATGTACCTATAACCAGACCGTTCAGCTGGATATTACGGCCTTTTTAAAGACCGT
AAAGAAAAATAAGCACAAGTTTTATCCGGCCTTTATTCACATTCTTGCCCGCCTGATGAATGCTCATCCG
GAATTCCGTATGGCAATGAAAGACGGTGAGCTGGTGATATGGGATAGTGTTCACCCTTGTTACACCGTTT
TCCATGAGCAAACTGAAACGTTTTCATCGCTCTGGAGTGAATACCACGACGATTTCCGGCAGTTTCTACA
CATATATTCGCAAGATGTGGCGTGTTACGGTGAAAACCTGGCCTATTTCCCTAAAGGGTTTATTGAGAAT
ATGTTTTTCGTCTCAGCCAATCCCTGGGTGAGTTTCACCAGTTTTGATTTAAACGTGGCCAATATGGACA
ACTTCTTCGCCCCCGTTTTCACCATGGGCAAATATTATACGCAAGGCGACAAGGTGCTGATGCCGCTGGC
GATTCAGGTTCATCATGCCGTCTGTGATGGCTTCCATGTCGGCAGAATGCTTAATGAATTACAACAGTAC
TGCGATGAGTGGCAGGGCGGGGCGTAATTCCGGCGGATTTGTCCTACTCAGGAGAGCGTTCACCGACAAA
CAACAGATAAAACGAAAGGCCCAGTCTTTCGACTGAGCCTTTCGTTTTATTTGATGCCTGGCAGTTCCCT
ACTCTCGCATGGGGAGACCCCACACTACCATCGGCGCTACGGCGTTTCACTTCTGAGTTCGGCATGGGGT
CAGGTGGGACCACCGCGCTACTGCCGCCAGGCAAATTCTGTTTTATCAGACCGCTTCTGCGTTCTGATTT
AATCTGTATCAGGCTGAAAATCTTCTCTCATCCGCCAAAACAGCCCTCGGGACGGATCGCTTCATGTGGC
AGGAGAAAAAAGGCTGCACCGGTGCGTCAGCAGAATATGTGATACAGGATATATTCCGCTTCCTCGCTCA
CTGACTCGCTACGCTCGGTCGTTCGACTGCGGCGAGCGGAAATGGCTTACGAACGGGGCGGAGATTTCCT
GGAAGATGCCAGGAAGATACTTAACAGGGAAGTGAGAGGGCCGCGGCAAAGCCGTTTTTCCATAGGCTCC
GCCCCCCTGACAAGCATCACGAAATCTGACGCTCAAATCAGTGGTGGCGAAACCCGACAGGACTATAAAG
ATACCAGGCGTTTCCCCCTGGCGGCTCCCTCGTGCGCTCTCCTGTTCCTGCCTTTCGGTTTACCGGTGTC
ATTCCGCTGTTATGGCCGCGTTTGTCTCATTCCACGCCTGACACTCAGTTCCGGGTAGGCAGTTCGCTCC
AAGCTGGACTGTATGCACGAACCCCCCGTTCAGTCCGACCGCTGCGCCTTATCCGGTAACTATCGTCTTG
AGTCCAACCCGGAAAGACATGCAAAAGCACCACTGGCAGCAGCCACTGGTAATTGATTTAGAGGAGTTAG
TCTTGAAGTCATGCGCCGGTTAAGGCTAAACTGAAAGGACAAGTTTTGGTGACTGCGCTCCTCCAAGCCA
GTTACCTCGGTTCAAAGAGTTGGTAGCTCAGAGAACCTTCGAAAAACCGCCCTGCAAGGCGGTTTTTTCG
TTTTCAGAGCAAGAGATTACGCGCAGACCAAAACGATCTCAAGAAGATCATCTTATTAAGGGGTCTGACG
CTCAGTGGAACGAAAACTCACGTTAAGGGATTTTGGTCATGAGATTATCAAAAAGGATCTTCACCTAGAT
CCTTTTAAATTAAAAATGAAGTTTTAAATCAATCTAAAGTATATATGAGTAAACTTGGTCTGACAGTTAC
CAATGCTTAATCAGTGAGGCACCTATCTCAGCGGAACCGCTCTAGATTTCAGTGCAATTTATCTCTTCAA
ATGTAGCACCTGAAGTCAGCCCGGC
