>Addgene plasmid #48654 | PM-ST1!TB | addgene partial sequence | sequence record 72713 | p15A-F 5'-gattacgcgcagaccaaaac-3'
GGGTCTGACGCTCAGTGGAACGAAAACTCACGTTAAGGGATTTTGGTCATGAGATTATCAAAAAGGATCT
TCACCTAGATCCTTTTAAATTAAAAATGAAGTTTTAAATCAATCTAAAGTATATATGAGTAAACTTGGTC
TGACAGTTACCAATGCTTAATCAGTGAGGCACCTATCTCAGCGGAACCGCTCTAGATTTCAGTGCAATTT
ATCTCTTCAAATGTAGCACCTGAAGTCAGCCCGGCGACAATGAAAACGTTAGTCATGGCGCGCCTTGACG
GCTAGCTCAGTCCTAGGTACAGTGCTAGCTTAATGCTCGCACATAGCAGAACTTTAAAAGTATTCGCCAT
GTTTTTGTACTCTCAAGATTTAAGTAACTGTACAACCCGCCGCTATGGTCCCACGTAGAGCATACGGAAA
AAAAAGTCAAAAGCCTCCGACCGGAGGTCGGCCTTACTTGCTAGCAGAGTTTGTAGAAACGCAAAAAGGC
CATCCGTCAGGATGGCCTTCTGCTTAATTTGATGCCTGGCAGTTTATGGCGGGCGTCCTGCCCGCCACCC
TCCGGGCCGTTGCTTCGCAACGTTCAAATCCGCTCCCGGCGGATTTGTCCTACTCAGGAGAGCGTTCACC
GACAAACAACAGATAAAACGAAAGGCCCAGTCTTTCGACTGAGCCTTTCGTTTTATTTGATGCCTGGCAG
TTCCCTACTCTCGCATGGGGAGACCCCACACTACCATCGGCGCTACGGCGTTTCACTTCTGAGTTCGGCA
TGGGGTCAGGTGGGACCACCGCGCTACTGCCGCCAGGCAAATTCTGTTTTATCAGACCGCTTCTGCGTTC
TGATTTAATCTGTATCAGGCTGAAAATCTTCTCTCATCCGCCAAAACAGCCCCGTAGAAAA
